Addgene plasmid #237942: TRBV18
Purpose: Encodes TRBV18 allele and TRAC to generate TCRs via cloning
Depositing lab: Michael Birnbaum. Depositing organization: Massachusetts Institute of Technology. Publication: Scalable TCR synthesis and screening enable antigen reactivity mapping in vitiligo. Gaglione SA, Mukkamala RS, Krishna C, Smith BE, Wadsworth MH 2nd, Jelinsky SA, Perez CR, Schmidt-Hong L, Katz EL, Gellatly KJ, Ali LR, Shen J, Holec PV, Zhao QH, Chan AO, Xu EJK, Kravarik KM, Guzova JA, Dobson CS, Singh H, Garber M, Dougan M, Dougan SK, Harris JE, Winkler A, Birnbaum ME. Immunity. 2026 Feb 10;59(2):477-493.e9. doi: 10.1016/j.immuni.2026.01.001. Epub 2026 Jan 28. PubMed 41610844.
Backbone
  Vector backbone: pGGA-select
  Backbone manufacturer: Addgene Plasmid #195714
  Backbone size w/o insert (bp): 2518
  Vector type: Synthetic Biology
Growth in bacteria
  Bacterial resistance: Chloramphenicol, 25 μg/mL
  Growth temperature: 37°C
  Growth strain: DH5alpha
  Copy number: High Copy
Gene/Insert
  Gene/Insert name: TRBV18-TRAC
  Species: H. sapiens (human)
  Insert size (bp): 402
  Mutation: None
  Entrez Gene: TRBV18 (a.k.a. TCRBV18S1)
  Cloning method: Unknown
Terms and licenses: Academic/Nonprofit Terms; Industry Terms: Not Available to Industry
Depositor comments: Please visit https://doi.org/10.1101/2025.04.24.649726 for bioRxiv preprint.
How to cite: TRBV18 was a gift from Michael Birnbaum (Addgene plasmid # 237942 ; http://n2t.net/addgene:237942 ; RRID:Addgene_237942)
