[The description below was written by a language model from this plasmid's Addgene catalogue record and pLannotate feature annotations shown in this document.]
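Description:
TRBV18 is a small bacterial parts plasmid (2,920 nt in the sequenced record) built on the pGGA-select backbone and classified as a synthetic biology vector. It serves as a donor module for assembling human T cell receptor genes by cloning rather than as an expression construct. It is propagated in E. coli at high copy from a ColE1/pUC-type origin. Selection is with chloramphenicol, conferred by a chloramphenicol acetyltransferase (cat) gene driven by its native cat promoter. A short fragment of the AmpR promoter is also annotated, but no ampicillin resistance gene is present.

The payload is a human TRBV18-TRAC insert. The annotation finds a fragment of the TRBV18 coding sequence, which encodes the V region of the TCR beta chain variable domain, followed about 70 nt downstream by a TRAC coding sequence for the alpha chain constant region, which runs across the numbering origin of the circular record. The catalogue lists the insert as 402 bp, whereas the two annotated human segments together span considerably more than that. The listed size may therefore not cover the whole human-derived region, and the record does not explain the difference. SP6 and T7 phage promoters flank the insert region, as is typical of this backbone, and could serve as sequencing or in vitro transcription landmarks. No mammalian promoter, polyadenylation signal or viral element is annotated.

According to the stated purpose, the plasmid supplies a TRBV18 allele and TRAC for generating complete TCRs by cloning, in work on scalable TCR synthesis and antigen reactivity screening. The record gives the cloning method as unknown and does not describe the restriction sites or the other parts needed for assembly.
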