Features (pLannotate 1.2.2; 8 found; start..end, strand, type, name):
    437..455     -  promoter       T7 promoter: promoter for bacteriophage T7 RNA polymerase
    465..522     +  promoter       AmpR promoter (fragment): bla
    569..1225    -  CDS            cat: CAT_ECOLX - Experimental evidence at protein level: Swiss-Prot protein existence level 1. This enzyme is an effector of chloramphenicol resistance in bacteria. From Escherichia coli. This protein is used as a marker in many commonly used cloning vectors, such as pACYC184.
   1226..1328    -  promoter       cat promoter: promoter of the E. coli cat gene encoding chloramphenicol acetyltransferase
   1429..2017    +  rep_origin     ori: high-copy-number ColE1/pMB1/pBR322/pUC origin of replication
   2447..2465    +  promoter       SP6 promoter: promoter for bacteriophage SP6 RNA polymerase
   2519..2833    +  CDS            TRBV18 (fragment): TVB18_HUMAN - Protein inferred from homology: Swiss-Prot protein existence level 3. V region of the variable domain of T cell receptor (TR) beta chain that participates in the antigen recognition (PubMed:24600447). Alpha-beta T cell receptors are antigen specific receptors which are essential to the immune response and are present on the cell surface of T lymphocytes. Recognize peptide-major histocompatibility (MH) (pMH) complexes that are displayed by antigen presenting cells (APC), a prerequisite for efficient T cell adaptive immunity against pathogens (PubMed:25493333). Binding of alpha-bet
   2903..390     +  CDS            TRAC (across the origin): TRAC_HUMAN - Also known as TCRA. Experimental evidence at protein level: Swiss-Prot protein existence level 1. Constant region of T cell receptor (TR) alpha chain (PubMed:24600447). Alpha-beta T cell receptors are antigen specific receptors which are essential to the immune response and are present on the cell surface of T lymphocytes. Recognize peptide-major histocompatibility (MH) (pMH) complexes that are displayed by antigen presenting cells (APC), a prerequisite for efficient T cell adaptive immunity against pathogens (PubMed:25493333). Binding of alpha-beta TR to pMH complex initiates TR-
>Addgene plasmid #237942 | TRBV18 | addgene full sequence | sequence record 475821 | Addgene NGS Result
CTGAGAGACTCTAAATCCAGTGACAAGTCTGTCTGCCTATTCACCGATTTTGATTCTCAAACAAATGTGT
CACAAAGTAAGGATTCTGACGTCTATATCACAGACAAAACTGTGCTAGACATGAGGTCTATGGACTTCAA
GAGCAACAGTGCTGTGGCCTGGAGCAACAAATCTGACTTTGCATGTGCAAACGCCTTCAACAACAGCATT
ATTCCAGAAGATACCTTCTTCCCCAGCCCAGAAAGTTCCTGTGATGTCAAGCTGGTCGAGAAATCTTTTG
AAACAGATACGAACCTAAACTTTCAAAACCTGTCAGTGATTGGGTTCCGAATCCTCCTCCTGAAAGTGGC
CGGGTTTAATCTGCTCATGACGCTGCGGCTGTGGTCCAGCTGAGGAATTCATCAGAAGAGCCTCGAGGCG
GCCGCATGTGAGTCTCCCTATAGTGAGTCGTATTAATTTCGCGGGCGGAACCCCTATTTGTTTATTTTTC
TAAATACATTCAAATATGTATCCGCTCATGAGTAGCACCAGGCGTTTAAGGGCACCAATAACTGCCTTAA
AAAAATTACGCCCCGCCCTGCCACTCATCGCAGTACTGTTGTAATTCATTAAGCATTCTGCCGACATGGA
AGCCATCACAAACGGCATGATGAACCTGAATCGCCAGCGGCATCAGCACCTTGTCGCCTTGCGTATAATA
TTTGCCCATGGTGAAAACGGGGGCGAAGAAGTTGTCCATATTGGCCACGTTTAAATCAAAACTGGTGAAA
CTCACCCAGGGATTGGCTGAGACAAAAAACATATTCTCAATAAACCCTTTAGGGAAATAGGCCAGGTTTT
CACCGTAACACGCCACATCTTGCGAATATATGTGTAGAAACTGCCGGAAATCGTCGTGGTATTCACTCCA
GAGCGATGAAAACGTTTCAGTTTGCTCATGGAAAACGGTGTAACAAGGGTGAACACTATCCCATATCACC
AGCTCACCGTCTTTCATTGCCATACGAAATTCCGGATGAGCATTCATCAGGCGGGCAAGAATGTGAATAA
AGGCCGGATAAAACTTGTGCTTATTTTTCTTTACGGTCTTTAAAAAGGCCGTAATATCCAGCTGAACGGT
CTGGTTATAGGTACATTGAGCAACTGACTGAAATGCCTCAAAATGTTCTTTACGATGCCATTGGGATATA
TCAACGGTGGTATATCCAGTGATTTTTTTCTCCATTTTAGCTTCCTTAGCTCCTGAAAATCTCGATAACT
CAAAAAATACGCCCGGTAGTGATCTTATTTCATTATGGTGAAAGTTGGAACCTCTTACGTGCCGATCAAA
GTCTCATTTTCGCCAAAAGTTGTCATGACCAAAATCCCTTAACGTGAGTTTTCGTTCCACTGAGCGTCAG
ACCCCGTAGAAAAGATCAAAGGATCTTCTTGAGATCCTTTTTTTCTGCGCGTAATCTGCTGCTTGCAAAC
AAAAAAACCACCGCTACCAGCGGTGGTTTGTTTGCCGGATCAAGAGCTACCAACTCTTTTTCCGAAGGTA
ACTGGCTTCAGCAGAGCGCAGATACCAAATACTGTTCTTCTAGTGTAGCCGTAGTTAGGCCACCACTTCA
AGAACTCTGTAGCACCGCCTACATACCTCGCTCTGCTAATCCTGTTACCAGTGGCTGCTGCCAGTGGCGA
TAAGTCGTGTCTTACCGGGTTGGACTCAAGACGATAGTTACCGGATAAGGCGCAGCGGTCGGGCTGAACG
GGGGGTTCGTGCACACAGCCCAGCTTGGAGCGAACGACCTACACCGAACTGAGATACCTACAGCGTGAGC
TATGAGAAAGCGCCACGCTTCCCGAAGGGAGAAAGGCGGACAGGTATCCGGTAAGCGGCAGGGTCGGAAC
AGGAGAGCGCACGAGGGAGCTTCCAGGGGGAAACGCCTGGTATCTTTATAGTCCTGTCGGGTTTCGCCAC
CTCTGACTTGAGCGTCGATTTTTGTGATGCTCGTCAGGGGGGCGGAGCCTATGGAAAAACGCCAGCAATG
CGGCCTTTTTACGGTTCCTGGCCTTTTGCTGGCCTTTTGCTCACATGTTCTTTCCTGCGTTATCCCCTGA
TTCTGTGGATAACCGTATTACCGCCTTTGAGTGAGCTGATACCGCTCGCCGCAGCCGAACGACCGAGCGC
AGCGAGTCAGTGAGCGAGGAAGCCGAAAAATCAATAATCAGACAACAAGATGTGCGAACTCGATATTTTA
CACGACTCTCTTTACCAATTCTGCCCCGAATTACACTTAAAACGACTCAACAGCTTAACGTTGGCTTGCC
ACGCATTACTTGACTGTAAAACTCTCACTCTTACCGAACTTGGCCGTAACCTGCCAACCAAAGCGAGAAC
AAAACATAACATCAAACGAATCGACCGATTGTTAGGTAATCGTCACTTGCAGGAAGGTTTAAACGCATTT
AGGTGACACTATAGAAGTGTGTATCGCTCGAGGCTCTTCAGCATCTAGAGCCACCGGCATGAGCCACCAT
GGACACCAGAGTACTCTGCTGTGCGGTCATCTGCTTGTTGGGGGCAGGGTTGAGCAATGCCGGCGTCATG
CAGAACCCAAGACACCTGGTCAGGAGGAGGGGACAGGAGGCAAGACTGAGATGCAGCCCAATGAAAGGAC
ACAGTCATGTTTACTGGTATCGGCAGCTCCCAGAGGAAGGTCTGAAATTCATGGTTTATCTCCAGAAAGA
AAATATCATAGATGAGTCAGGAATGCCAAAGGAACGATTTTCTGCTGAATTTCCCAAAGAGGGCCCCAGC
ATCCTGAGGATCCAGCAGGTAGTGCGAGGAGATTAGTCTTCGTCACGAGACGTAATGGAGACCATGCGAT
ATCCGTAGGTCTCGAAACCGTCTCGGGGTGAAGACATAGCGGTGTACCAG
